>Addgene plasmid #218970 | YIplac211-Kar2-moxGFP2-HDEL | addgene full sequence | sequence record 445666 | Addgene NGS Result
GCGCCCAATACGCAAACCGCCTCTCCCCGCGCGTTGGCCGATTCATTAATGCAGCTGGCACGACAGGTTT
CCCGACTGGAAAGCGGGCAGTGAGCGCAACGCAATTAATGTGAGTTAGCTCACTCATTAGGCACCCCAGG
CTTTACACTTTATGCTTCCGGCTCGTATGTTGTGTGGAATTGTGAGCGGATAACAATTTCACACAGGAAA
CAGCTATGACCATGATTACGCCAAGCTTGCATGCAGCCGTTCAAGCTGGTGTCTTATCCGGTGAAGAAGG
TGTCGAAGATATTGTTTTATTGGATGTCAACGCTTTGACTCTTGGTATTGAAACCACTGGTGGTGTCATG
ACTCCATTAATTAAGAGAAATACTGCTATTCCTACAAAGAAATCCCAAATTTTCTCTACTGCCGTTGACA
ACCAACCAACCGTTATGATCAAGGTATACGAGGGTGAAAGAGCCATGTCTAAGGACAACAATCTATTAGG
TAAGTTTGAATTAACCGGCATTCCACCAGCACCAAGAGGTGTACCTCAAATTGAAGTCACATTTGCACTT
GACGCTAATGGTATTCTGAAGGTGTCTGCCACAGATAAGGGAACTGGTAAATCCGAATCTATCACCATCA
CTAACGATAAAGGTAGATTAACCCAAGAAGAGATTGATAGAATGGTTGAAGAGGCTGAAAAATTCGCTTC
TGAAGACGCTTCTATCAAGGCCAAGGTTGAATCTAGAAACAAATTAGAAAACTACGCTCACTCTTTGAAA
AACCAAGTTAATGGTGACCTAGGTGAAAAATTGGAAGAAGAAGACAAGGAAACCTTATTAGATGCTGCTA
ACGATGTTTTAGAATGGTTAGATGATAACTTTGAAACCGCCATTGCTGAAGACTTTGATGAAAAGTTCGA
ATCTTTGTCCAAGGTCGCTTATCCAATTACTTCTAAGTTGTACGGAGGTGCTGATGGTTCTGGTGCCGCT
GATTATGACGACGAAGATGAAGATGACGATGGTGATTATTTCGAAGGAAGTTCGGGGTCCAGCGGTTCTT
CAGGCAGTTCCATGGATAGCACTGAGAGCCTGTTCACCGGGGTGGTGCCCATCCTGGTCGAGCTGGACGG
CGACGTAAACGGCCACAAGTTCAGCGTGCGCGGCGAGGGCGAGGGCGATGCCACCAACGGCAAGCTGACC
CTGAAGTTCATCAGCACCACCGGCAAGCTGCCCGTGCCCTGGCCCACCCTCGTGACCACCCTGACCTACG
GCGTGCAGGTGTTCAGCCGCTACCCCGACCACATGAAGCAGCACGACTTCTTCAAGTCCGCCATGCCCGA
AGGCTACGTCCAGGAGCGCACCATCACCTTCAAGGACGACGGCACCTACAAGACCCGCGCCGAGGTGAAG
TTCGAGGGCGACACCCTGGTGAACCGCATCGAGCTGAAGGGCATCGACTTCAAGGAGGACGGCAACATCC
TGGGGCACAAGCTGGAGTACAACTACAACAGCCACAACGTCTATATCACCGCCGACAAGCAGAAGAACGG
CATCAAGGCCAACTTCAAGATCCGCCACAACGTGGAGGACGGCAGCGTGCAGCTCGCCGACCACTACCAG
CAGAACACCCCCATCGGCGACGGCCCCGTGCTGCTGCCCGACAACCACTACCTGAGCACCCAGTCCAAGC
TGAGCAAAGACCCCAACGAGAAGCGCGATCACATGGTCCTGCTGGAGTTCGTGACCGCCGCCGGGATCAC
TGGAGGCAGTGGCGGTTCTCACGACGAATTGTAGATAAAATAGTTAAAAATTTTTGCTGCTGGAAGCTTC
AAGGTTGTTAATTTATTGACTTGCATAGAATATCTACATTTCTTCTAAAAATACATGCATAGCTAATTCA
AACTTCGAGCTTCATACAATTTTCGAGGAGATTATACTGAGTATATACGTAAATATATGCATTATATGTT
ATAAAATTAGAAAGATATAGAAATTTCATTGAAGAGTATAGAGACTGGGGTTAAGGTACTCAGTAACAGT
GTCATCAATATGCTAATTTTGCGTATTACTTAGCTCTATTGCGCAAATGCAATTTTTTCTTACCCTGATA
ATGCTTTATTTCCCGTTCCGGTACCGAGCTCGAATTCACTGGCCGTCGTTTTACAACGTCGTGACTGGGA
AAACCCTGGCGTTACCCAACTTAATCGCCTTGCAGCACATCCCCCTTTCGCCAGCTGGCGTAATAGCGAA
GAGGCCCGCACCGATCGCCCTTCCCAACAGTTGCGCAGCCTGAATGGCGAATGGCGCCTGATGCGGTATT
TTCTCCTTACGCATCTGTGCGGTATTTCACACCGCATATGGTGCACTCTCAGTACAATCTGCTCTGATGC
CGCATAGTTAAGCCAGCCCCGACACCCGCCAACACCCGCTGACGCGCCCTGACGGGCTTGTCTGCTCCCG
GCATCCGCTTACAGACAAGCTGTGACCGTCTCCGGGAGCTGCATGTGTCAGAGGTTTTCACCGTCATCAC
CGAAACGCGCGAGACGAAAGGGCGGGTAATAACTGATATAATTAAATTGAAGCTCTAATTTGTGAGTTTA
GTATACATGCATTTACTTATAATACAGTTTTTTAGTTTTGCTGGCCGCATCTTCTCAAATATGCTTCCCA
GCCTGCTTTTCTGTAACGTTCACCCTCTACCTTAGCATCCCTTCCCTTTGCAAATAGTCCTCTTCCAACA
ATAATAATGTCAGATCCTGTAGAGACCACATCATCCACGGTTCTATACTGTTGACCCAATGCGTCTCCCT
TGTCATCTAAACCCACACCGGGTGTCATAATCAACCAATCGTAACCTTCATCTCTTCCACCCATGTCTCT
TTGAGCAATAAAGCCGATAACAAAATCTTTGTCGCTCTTCGCAATGTCAACAGTACCCTTAGTATATTCT
CCAGTAGATAGGGAGCCCTTGCATGACAATTCTGCTAACATCAAAAGGCCTCTAGGTTCCTTTGTTACTT
CTTCTGCCGCCTGCTTCAAACCGCTAACAATACCTGGGCCCACCACACCGTGTGCATTCGTAATGTCTGC
CCATTCTGCTATTCTGTATACACCCGCAGAGTACTGCAATTTGACTGTATTACCAATGTCAGCAAATTTT
CTGTCTTCGAAGAGTAAAAAATTGTACTTGGCGGATAATGCCTTTAGCGGCTTAACTGTGCCCTCCATGG
AAAAATCAGTCAAGATATCCACATGTGTTTTTAGTAAACAAATTTTGGGACCTAATGCTTCAACTAACTC
CAGTAATTCCTTGGTGGTACGAACATCCAATGAAGCACACAAGTTTGTTTGCTTTTCGTGCATGATATTA
AATAGCTTGGCAGCAACAGGACTAGGATGAGTAGCAGCACGTTCCTTATATGTAGCTTTCGACATGATTT
ATCTTCGTTTCCTGCATGTTTTTGTTCTGTGCAGTTGGGTTAAGAATACTGGGCAATTTCATGTTTCTTC
AACACTACATATGCGTATATATACCAATCTAAGTCTGTGCTCCTTCCTTCGTTCTTCCTTCTGTTCGGAG
ATTACCGAATCAAAAAAATTTCAAGGAAACCGAAATCAAAAAAAAGAATAAAAAAAAAATGATGAATTGA
AAAGCTGGCCTCGTGATACGCCTATTTTTATAGGTTAATGTCATGATAATAATGGTTTCTTAGACGTCAG
GTGGCACTTTTCGGGGAAATGTGCGCGGAACCCCTATTTGTTTATTTTTCTAAATACATTCAAATATGTA
TCCGCTCATGAGACAATAACCCTGATAAATGCTTCAATAATATTGAAAAAGGAAGAGTATGAGTATTCAA
CATTTCCGTGTCGCCCTTATTCCCTTTTTTGCGGCATTTTGCCTTCCTGTTTTTGCTCACCCAGAAACGC
TGGTGAAAGTAAAAGATGCTGAAGATCAGTTGGGTGCACGAGTGGGTTACATCGAACTGGATCTCAACAG
CGGTAAGATCCTTGAGAGTTTTCGCCCCGAAGAACGTTTTCCAATGATGAGCACTTTTAAAGTTCTGCTA
TGTGGCGCGGTATTATCCCGTATTGACGCCGGGCAAGAGCAACTCGGTCGCCGCATACACTATTCTCAGA
ATGACTTGGTTGAGTACTCACCAGTCACAGAAAAGCATCTTACGGATGGCATGACAGTAAGAGAATTATG
CAGTGCTGCCATAACCATGAGTGATAACACTGCGGCCAACTTACTTCTGACAACGATCGGAGGACCGAAG
GAGCTAACCGCTTTTTTGCACAACATGGGGGATCATGTAACTCGCCTTGATCGTTGGGAACCGGAGCTGA
ATGAAGCCATACCAAACGACGAGCGTGACACCACGATGCCTGTAGCAATGGCAACAACGTTGCGCAAACT
ATTAACTGGCGAACTACTTACTCTAGCTTCCCGGCAACAATTAATAGACTGGATGGAGGCGGATAAAGTT
GCAGGACCACTTCTGCGCTCGGCCCTTCCGGCTGGCTGGTTTATTGCTGATAAATCTGGAGCCGGTGAGC
GTGGGTCTCGCGGTATCATTGCAGCACTGGGGCCAGATGGTAAGCCCTCCCGTATCGTAGTTATCTACAC
GACGGGGAGTCAGGCAACTATGGATGAACGAAATAGACAGATCGCTGAGATAGGTGCCTCACTGATTAAG
CATTGGTAACTGTCAGACCAAGTTTACTCATATATACTTTAGATTGATTTAAAACTTCATTTTTAATTTA
AAAGGATCTAGGTGAAGATCCTTTTTGATAATCTCATGACCAAAATCCCTTAACGTGAGTTTTCGTTCCA
CTGAGCGTCAGACCCCGTAGAAAAGATCAAAGGATCTTCTTGAGATCCTTTTTTTCTGCGCGTAATCTGC
TGCTTGCAAACAAAAAAACCACCGCTACCAGCGGTGGTTTGTTTGCCGGATCAAGAGCTACCAACTCTTT
TTCCGAAGGTAACTGGCTTCAGCAGAGCGCAGATACCAAATACTGTTCTTCTAGTGTAGCCGTAGTTAGG
CCACCACTTCAAGAACTCTGTAGCACCGCCTACATACCTCGCTCTGCTAATCCTGTTACCAGTGGCTGCT
GCCAGTGGCGATAAGTCGTGTCTTACCGGGTTGGACTCAAGACGATAGTTACCGGATAAGGCGCAGCGGT
CGGGCTGAACGGGGGGTTCGTGCACACAGCCCAGCTTGGAGCGAACGACCTACACCGAACTGAGATACCT
ACAGCGTGAGCTATGAGAAAGCGCCACGCTTCCCGAAGGGAGAAAGGCGGACAGGTATCCGGTAAGCGGC
AGGGTCGGAACAGGAGAGCGCACGAGGGAGCTTCCAGGGGGAAACGCCTGGTATCTTTATAGTCCTGTCG
GGTTTCGCCACCTCTGACTTGAGCGTCGATTTTTGTGATGCTCGTCAGGGGGGCGGAGCCTATGGAAAAA
CGCCAGCAACGCGGCCTTTTTACGGTTCCTGGCCTTTTGCTGGCCTTTTGCTCACATGTTCTTTCCTGCG
TTATCCCCTGATTCTGTGGATAACCGTATTACCGCCTTTGAGTGAGCTGATACCGCTCGCCGCAGCCGAA
CGACCGAGCGCAGCGAGTCAGTGAGCGAGGAAGCGGAAGA
Features (pLannotate 1.2.2; 14 found; start..end, strand, type, name):
      1..93      +  CDS            lacI (fragment): lac repressor; lacI; The lac repressor binds to the lac operator to inhibit transcription in E. coli. This inhibition can be relieved by adding lactose or isopropyl-β-D-thiogalactopyranoside (IPTG).
    106..127     +  protein_bind   CAP binding site: CAP binding activates transcription in the presence of cAMP. E. coli catabolite activator protein
    142..172     +  promoter       lac promoter: promoter for the E. coli lac operon
    180..196     +  protein_bind   lac operator: The lac repressor binds to the lac operator to inhibit transcription in E. coli. This inhibition can be relieved by adding lactose or isopropyl-β-D-thiogalactopyranoside (IPTG). lac repressor encoded by lacI
    243..896     +  CDS            HSPA5 (fragment): BIP_PIG - Also known as GRP78 From Sus scrofa (Pig).
   1062..1769    +  CDS            msGFP2: photostable monomeric superfolder GFP (Valbuena et al., 2020)
   2134..2291    +  CDS            lacZα (fragment): LacZα fragment of β-galactosidase; lacZ fragment
   2297..2396    -  misc_feature   bom (fragment): basis of mobility region from pBR322
   2498..2533    -  CDS            rop (fragment): Rop protein, which maintains plasmids at low copy number; rop
   2622..3425    -  CDS            URA3: orotidine-5'-phosphate decarboxylase, required for uracil biosynthesis; S. cerevisiae URA3; yeast auxotrophic marker, counterselectable with 5-fluoroorotic acid (5-FOA)
   3426..3641    -  promoter       URA3 promoter: S. cerevisiae URA3
   3734..3838    +  promoter       AmpR promoter: bla
   3839..4699    +  CDS            AmpR: β-lactamase; bla; confers resistance to ampicillin, carbenicillin, and related antibiotics
   4870..5458    +  rep_origin     ori: high-copy-number ColE1/pMB1/pBR322/pUC origin of replication
