[The description below was written by a language model from this plasmid's Addgene catalogue record and pLannotate feature annotations shown in this document.]
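Description:
YIplac211-Kar2-moxGFP2-HDEL is a yeast integrating plasmid of about 5.6 kb, built on the YIplac211 backbone and designed for gene replacement at the Saccharomyces cerevisiae KAR2 locus. It has no yeast replication origin or centromere in the annotated features, so it can be maintained in yeast only by recombining into the genome. Transformants are selected with the URA3 marker, expressed from its own promoter. URA3 is also counterselectable with 5-fluoroorotic acid, which fits a pop-in/pop-out replacement strategy, although the record does not describe the procedure. In E. coli the plasmid replicates from a ColE1/pUC-type origin and is selected through the β-lactamase gene conferring ampicillin resistance. Remnants of the lac promoter/operator, lacZα, bom and rop are backbone leftovers flanking the cloning region.

The insert is KAR2-moxGFP2-HDEL. KAR2 encodes the yeast ER-lumenal Hsp70 chaperone, the BiP/GRP78 homologue. The automated annotation picks up a roughly 650-nt segment as a fragment of pig HSPA5/BiP, which most likely reflects homology to the yeast KAR2 sequence. This suggests that only a portion of KAR2 is carried rather than the full gene, with no separate yeast promoter annotated. Downstream lies a GFP coding sequence that the software labels msGFP2. The catalogue identifies it as moxGFP2, a name that implies a GFP variant adapted for oxidizing compartments such as the ER lumen. The HDEL in the construct name refers to the yeast ER retrieval signal, presumably placed after the fluorescent protein so the tagged chaperone stays ER-resident, but it is not separately annotated. The unannotated sequence after the GFP may provide downstream homology, though the record does not say so. The stated use is fluorescent labelling of endogenous Kar2, which would make it a marker of the ER.
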