Addgene plasmid #218970: YIplac211-Kar2-moxGFP2-HDEL
Purpose: Gene replacement plasmid to label S. cerevisiae Kar2 with moxGFP2
Depositing lab: Benjamin Glick. Depositing organization: University of Chicago.
Backbone
  Vector backbone: YIplac211
  Vector type: Gene replacement vector for yeast
  Selectable markers: URA3
Growth in bacteria
  Bacterial resistance: Ampicillin, 100 μg/mL
  Growth temperature: 37°C
  Growth strain: DH5alpha
  Copy number: Unknown
Gene/Insert
  Gene/Insert name: KAR2-moxGFP2-HDEL
  Species: S. cerevisiae (budding yeast)
  Entrez Gene: KAR2 (a.k.a. YJL034W, GRP78)
  Tag / fusion protein: moxGFP2
Terms and licenses: Academic/Nonprofit Terms; Industry Terms: Not Available to Industry
How to cite: YIplac211-Kar2-moxGFP2-HDEL was a gift from Benjamin Glick (Addgene plasmid # 218970 ; http://n2t.net/addgene:218970 ; RRID:Addgene_218970)
